Addgene plasmid #73193: pSLC-239
Purpose: Template plasmid which encodes kanamycin resistance gene for positive selection and toxin gene (yhaV) under the control of rhamnose induceable promoter (PrhaB) for negative selection.
Depositing lab: Swaine Chen. Depositing organization: National University of Singapore. Publication: A set of powerful negative selection systems for unmodified Enterobacteriaceae. Khetrapal V, Mehershahi K, Rafee S, Chen S, Lim CL, Chen SL. Nucleic Acids Res. 2015 Jul 27;43(13):e83. doi: 10.1093/nar/gkv248. Epub 2015 Mar 23. PubMed 25800749.
Backbone
  Vector backbone: pKD4
  Backbone manufacturer: Barry L. Wanner
  Backbone size w/o insert (bp): 3267
  Total vector size (bp): 4726
  Modifications to backbone: First inserted SmaI, AatII, SacII sites and chloramphenicol resistance gene at Afe1 site in pKD4, followed by insertion of PrhaB-yhaV at SmaI site using blunt cloning.
  Vector type: Bacterial Expression
  Selectable markers: Ampicillin
Growth in bacteria
  Bacterial resistance: Kanamycin, 50 μg/mL
  Growth temperature: 37°C
  Growth strain: Pir1
  Growth instructions: Add 2% glucose
  Copy number: Unknown
Gene/Insert
  Gene/Insert name: PrhaB-yhaV
  Insert size (bp): 1429
  Entrez Gene: yhaV (a.k.a. b3130, ECK3118)
  Promoter: PrhaB
  Cloning method: Restriction Enzyme; 5′ cloning site SmaI (destroyed during cloning); 3′ cloning site SmaI (destroyed during cloning)
  Sequencing primers: 5′ CGGAATCGTTTTCCGGGACG; 3′ ATTAGCCATGGTCCATATGA
Terms and licenses: Academic/Nonprofit Terms; Industry Terms: Not Available to Industry
How to cite: pSLC-239 was a gift from Swaine Chen (Addgene plasmid # 73193 ; http://n2t.net/addgene:73193 ; RRID:Addgene_73193)
