[The description below was written by a language model from this plasmid's Addgene catalogue record and pLannotate feature annotations shown in this document.]
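Description:
pSLC-239 is a bacterial template plasmid built on the pKD4 backbone, the kind of vector used as a PCR template for recombineering cassettes. It replicates from the R6K γ origin, which depends on the π initiator protein supplied in trans, so it is maintained only in pir-expressing hosts such as the Pir1 strain listed in the record. The backbone carries a β-lactamase gene with its own promoter, and the plasmid is selected with kanamycin through the neo (nptII) gene in the cassette. Short Tn5 transposase and ble fragments flanking neo are remnants of the Tn5-derived kanamycin resistance region.

The functional payload is a dual-selection cassette bracketed by two FRT sites. Within it, neo provides positive selection, followed by rrnB T1 and T2 terminators, and then the E. coli toxin gene yhaV under the rhamnose-inducible rhaB promoter, ending with the phage λ tL3 terminator. YhaV is the RNase toxin of a type II toxin-antitoxin system, and its overexpression arrests growth, so adding rhamnose kills cells that retain the cassette, giving negative selection. PrhaB is repressed by glucose, which fits with the record's note that glucose is included during propagation to keep the toxin silent. The FRT sites should also allow FLP-mediated excision of the cassette.

According to the record, the plasmid belongs to a set of negative selection systems for unmodified Enterobacteriaceae. The backbone notes mention insertion of a chloramphenicol resistance gene during construction, but no such gene appears in the feature table of the full 4,726 bp sequence.
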