Features (pLannotate 1.2.2; 16 found; start..end, strand, type, name):
     51..98      -  protein_bind   FRT: FLP-mediated recombination occurs in the 8-bp core sequence TCTAGAAA (Turan and Bode, 2011). FLP recombinase from the Saccharomyces cerevisiae 2μ plasmid
     92..427     +  CDS            tnpA (fragment): TN5P_ECOLX - Also known as tnp. Experimental evidence at protein level: Swiss-Prot protein existence level 1. Mediates transposition of transposon Tn5 by a 'cut and paste' mechanism. First, the monomeric transposase binds the 19 bp inverted DNA repeats flanking the transposon. Then, dimerization of the DNA- bound transposase creates a synaptic DNA complex. After nicking of the first DNA strand, excision of the transposon proceeds through a series of intermediates. The transposase then mediates the insertion of the transposon at a new site by strand transfer. The activity of the wild- type tran
    459..1250    +  CDS            neo: KKA2_KLEPN - Also known as kan, nptII. Experimental evidence at protein level: Swiss-Prot protein existence level 1. Resistance to kanamycin, neomycin, paromomycin, ribostamycin, butirosin and gentamicin B. From Klebsiella pneumoniae.
   1274..1444    +  CDS            ble (fragment): BLE_KLEPN - Experimental evidence at protein level: Swiss-Prot protein existence level 1. Binding protein with a strong affinity to the bleomycin family of antibiotics. Binds to CL990; an antimitotic-antibiotic compound. From Klebsiella pneumoniae.
   1530..1616    +  terminator     rrnB T1 terminator: Escherichia coli rrnB; transcription terminator T1 from the E. coli rrnB gene
   1708..1735    +  terminator     rrnB T2 terminator: transcription terminator T2 from the E. coli rrnB gene
   1751..1768    -  misc_feature   MCS (fragment): pUC18/19 multiple cloning site
   1938..2056    +  promoter       rhaB promoter: promoter of the E. coli rhaBAD operon, conferring tight induction with L-rhamnose and repression with D-glucose in the presence of RhaR and RhaS (Giacalone et al., 2006)
   2080..2541    +  CDS            yhaV: YHAV_ECOLI - Experimental evidence at protein level: Swiss-Prot protein existence level 1. Toxic component of a type II toxin-antitoxin (TA) system. Has RNase activity in vitro. Overexpression leads to growth arrest after 30 minutes; these effects are overcome by concomitant expression of antitoxin SohA (PrlF). Massive overexpression is toxic. Unlike most other characterized TA systems degrades rRNA, and co-folding of the both TA proteins is necessary in vitro for inhibition of the RNase activity. It is not known if it has any sequence-specificity. Acts as a transcription factor. The YhaV/PrlF
   2604..2850    +  terminator     λ tL3 terminator: transcription terminator tL3 from phage λ
   2903..2936    -  protein_bind   FRT (minimal): supports FLP-mediated excision but not integration (Turan and Bode, 2011) FLP recombinase from the Saccharomyces cerevisiae 2μ plasmid
   2985..3367    -  rep_origin     R6K γ ori: γ replication origin from E. coli plasmid R6K; requires the R6K initiator protein pi for replication
   3438..4298    -  CDS            AmpR: β-lactamase; bla; confers resistance to ampicillin, carbenicillin, and related antibiotics
   4299..4403    -  promoter       AmpR promoter: bla
   4494..4580    +  terminator     rrnB T1 terminator: Escherichia coli rrnB; transcription terminator T1 from the E. coli rrnB gene
   4672..4699    +  terminator     rrnB T2 terminator: transcription terminator T2 from the E. coli rrnB gene
>Addgene plasmid #73193 | pSLC-239 | depositor full sequence | sequence record 134708 | Expected full plasmid sequence
AGATTGCAGCATTACACGTCTTGAGCGATTGTGTAGGCTGGAGCTGCTTCGAAGTTCCTATACTTTCTAG
AGAATAGGAACTTCGGAATAGGAACTTCAAGATCCCCTCACGCTGCCGCAAGCACTCAGGGCGCAAGGGC
TGCTAAAGGAAGCGGAACACGTAGAAAGCCAGTCCGCAGAAACGGTGCTGACCCCGGATGAATGTCAGCT
ACTGGGCTATCTGGACAAGGGAAAACGCAAGCGCAAAGAGAAAGCAGGTAGCTTGCAGTGGGCTTACATG
GCGATAGCTAGACTGGGCGGTTTTATGGACAGCAAGCGAACCGGAATTGCCAGCTGGGGCGCCCTCTGGT
AAGGTTGGGAAGCCCTGCAAAGTAAACTGGATGGCTTTCTTGCCGCCAAGGATCTGATGGCGCAGGGGAT
CAAGATCTGATCAAGAGACAGGATGAGGATCGTTTCGCATGATTGAACAAGATGGATTGCACGCAGGTTC
TCCGGCCGCTTGGGTGGAGAGGCTATTCGGCTATGACTGGGCACAACAGACAATCGGCTGCTCTGATGCC
GCCGTGTTCCGGCTGTCAGCGCAGGGGCGCCCGGTTCTTTTTGTCAAGACCGACCTGTCCGGTGCCCTGA
ATGAACTGCAGGACGAGGCAGCGCGGCTATCGTGGCTGGCCACGACGGGCGTTCCTTGCGCAGCTGTGCT
CGACGTTGTCACTGAAGCGGGAAGGGACTGGCTGCTATTGGGCGAAGTGCCGGGGCAGGATCTCCTGTCA
TCTCACCTTGCTCCTGCCGAGAAAGTATCCATCATGGCTGATGCAATGCGGCGGCTGCATACGCTTGATC
CGGCTACCTGCCCATTCGACCACCAAGCGAAACATCGCATCGAGCGAGCACGTACTCGGATGGAAGCCGG
TCTTGTCGATCAGGATGATCTGGACGAAGAGCATCAGGGGCTCGCGCCAGCCGAACTGTTCGCCAGGCTC
AAGGCGCGCATGCCCGACGGCGAGGATCTCGTCGTGACCCATGGCGATGCCTGCTTGCCGAATATCATGG
TGGAAAATGGCCGCTTTTCTGGATTCATCGACTGTGGCCGGCTGGGTGTGGCGGACCGCTATCAGGACAT
AGCGTTGGCTACCCGTGATATTGCTGAAGAGCTTGGCGGCGAATGGGCTGACCGCTTCCTCGTGCTTTAC
GGTATCGCCGCTCCCGATTCGCAGCGCATCGCCTTCTATCGCCTTCTTGACGAGTTCTTCTGAGCGGGAC
TCTGGGGTTCGAAATGACCGACCAAGCGACGCCCAACCTGCCATCACGAGATTTCGATTCCACCGCCGCC
TTCTATGAAAGGTTGGGCTTCGGAATCGTTTTCCGGGACGCCGGCTGGATGATCCTCCAGCGCGGGGATC
TCATGCTGGAGTTCTTCGCCCACCCCAGCTTCAAAAGCGATCCTCCGCGGCCCAAAGTGCCACCTGCATC
GATGGCCCCCGATGGTAGTGTGGGGTCTCCCCATGCGAGAGTAGGGAACTGCCAGGCATCAAATAAAACG
AAAGGCTCAGTCGAAAGACTGGGCCTTTCGTTTTATCTGTTGTTTGTCGGTGAACGCTCTCCTGAGTAGG
ACAAATCCGCCGGGAGCGGATTTGAACGTTGCGAAGCAACGGCCCGGAGGGTGGCGGGCAGGACGCCCGC
CATAAACTGCCAGGCATCAAATTAAGCAGAAGGCCATCCTGACGGATGGCCTTTTTGCGTGGCCAGTGCC
AAGCTTGCATGCCTGCAGCTGTCCGGAACTAGTCGAGGCCATGGTGGCCTCCTGATGTCGTCAACACGGC
GAAATAGTAATCACGAGGTCAGGTTCTTACCTTAAATTTTCGACGGAAAACCACGTAAAAAACGTCGATT
TTTCAAGATACAGCGTGAATTTTCAGGAAATGCGGTGAGCATCACATCACCACAATTCAGCAAATTGTGA
ACATCATCACGTTCATCTTTCCCTGGTTGCCAATGGCCCATTTTCCTGTCAGTAACGAGAAGGTCGCGAA
TTCAGGCGCTTTTTAGACTGGTCGTAATGAAATTCAGCAGGATCACCATATGGATTTTCCACAAAGGGTT
AATGGTTGGGCGCTATATGCTCATCCCTGTTTTCAGGAAACCTACGACGCTTTAGTTGCCGAAGTCGAGA
CATTAAAGGGAAAAGATCCTGAAAATTATCAGAGAAAAGCCGCCACAAAGTTATTGGCGGTAGTCCATAA
AGTGATTGAGGAGCATATCACGGTCAATCCATCATCACCGGCATTCCGTCATGGCAAGTCGTTAGGCTCT
GGGAAAAATAAAGACTGGTCACGGGTAAAATTTGGTGCTGGTCGTTATCGTCTCTTCTTTCGTTATAGTG
AAAAAGAGAAAGTCATCATTCTGGGATGGATGAACGATGAAAACACTCTGCGCACCTACGGTAAAAAAAC
AGATGCCTATACCGTATTCAGCAAAATGTTAAAAAGAGGACATCCTCCTGCCGACTGGGAAACCCTCACC
CGAGAAACAGAAGAAACCCATTGAGGATCCGCGAATTCTCATGTTTGACAGCTTATCACTGATCAGTGAA
TTAATGGCGATGACGCATCCTCACGATAATATCCGGGTAGGCGCAATCACTTTCGTCTCTACTCCGTTAC
AAAGCGAGGCTGGGTATTTCCCGGCCTTTCTGTTATCCGAAATCCACTGAAAGCACAGCGGCTGGCTGAG
GAGATAAATAATAAACGAGGGGCTGTATGCACAAAGCATCTTCTGTTGAGTTAAGAACGAGTATCGAGAT
GGCACATAGCCTTGCTCAAATTGGAATCAGGTTTGTGCCAATACCAGTAGAAACAGACGAAGAAGCTAGC
TTTGCACTGGATGGGGACGTCGATCCTGCTCTGAAGTTCCTATACTTTCTAGAGAATAGGAACTTCGGAA
TAGGAACTAAGGAGGATATTCATATGGACCATGGCTAATTCCCATGTCAGCCGTTAAGTGTTCCTGTGTC
ACTGAAAATTGCTTTGAGAGGCTCTAAGGGCTTCTCAGTGCGTTACATCCCTGGCTTGTTGTCCACAACC
GTTAAACCTTAAAAGCTTTAAAAGCCTTATATATTCTTTTTTTTCTTATAAAACTTAAAACCTTAGAGGC
TATTTAAGTTGCTGATTTATATTAATTTTATTGTTCAAACATGAGAGCTTAGTACGTGAAACATGAGAGC
TTAGTACGTTAGCCATGAGAGCTTAGTACGTTAGCCATGAGGGTTTAGTTCGTTAAACATGAGAGCTTAG
TACGTTAAACATGAGAGCTTAGTACGTGAAACATGAGAGCTTAGTACGTACTATCAACAGGTTGAACTGC
GGATCTTGCGGCCGCAAAAATTAAAAATGAAGTTTTAAATCAATCTAAAGTATATATGAGTAAACTTGGT
CTGACAGTTACCAATGCTTAATCAGTGAGGCACCTATCTCAGCGATCTGTCTATTTCGTTCATCCATAGT
TGCCTGACTCCCCGTCGTGTAGATAACTACGATACGGGAGGGCTTACCATCTGGCCCCAGTGCTGCAATG
ATACCGCGAGACCCACGCTCACCGGCTCCAGATTTATCAGCAATAAACCAGCCAGCCGGAAGGGCCGAGC
GCAGAAGTGGTCCTGCAACTTTATCCGCCTCCATCCAGTCTATTAATTGTTGCCGGGAAGCTAGAGTAAG
TAGTTCGCCAGTTAATAGTTTGCGCAACGTTGTTGCCATTGCTACAGGCATCGTGGTGTCACGCTCGTCG
TTTGGTATGGCTTCATTCAGCTCCGGTTCCCAACGATCAAGGCGAGTTACATGATCCCCCATGTTGTGCA
AAAAAGCGGTTAGCTCCTTCGGTCCTCCGATCGTTGTCAGAAGTAAGTTGGCCGCAGTGTTATCACTCAT
GGTTATGGCAGCACTGCATAATTCTCTTACTGTCATGCCATCCGTAAGATGCTTTTCTGTGACTGGTGAG
TACTCAACCAAGTCATTCTGAGAATAGTGTATGCGGCGACCGAGTTGCTCTTGCCCGGCGTCAATACGGG
ATAATACCGCGCCACATAGCAGAACTTTAAAAGTGCTCATCATTGGAAAACGTTCTTCGGGGCGAAAACT
CTCAAGGATCTTACCGCTGTTGAGATCCAGTTCGATGTAACCCACTCGTGCACCCAACTGATCTTCAGCA
TCTTTTACTTTCACCAGCGTTTCTGGGTGAGCAAAAACAGGAAGGCAAAATGCCGCAAAAAAGGGAATAA
GGGCGACACGGAAATGTTGAATACTCATACTCTTCCTTTTTCAATATTATTGAAGCATTTATCAGGGTTA
TTGTCTCATGAGCGGATACATATTTGAATGTATTTAGAAAAATAAACAAATAGGGGTTCCGCGCACATTT
CCCCGAAAAGTGCCACCTGCATCGATGGCCCCCCGATGGTAGTGTGGGGTCTCCCCATGCGAGAGTAGGG
AACTGCCAGGCATCAAATAAAACGAAAGGCTCAGTCGAAAGACTGGGCCTTTCGTTTTATCTGTTGTTTG
TCGGTGAACGCTCTCCTGAGTAGGACAAATCCGCCGGGAGCGGATTTGAACGTTGCGAAGCAACGGCCCG
GAGGGTGGCGGGCAGGACGCCCGCCATAAACTGCCAGGCATCAAATTAAGCAGAAGGCCATCCTGACGGA
TGGCCTTTTTGCGTGGCCAGTGCCAAGCTTGCATGC
