>Addgene plasmid #73193 | pSLC-239 | depositor partial sequence | sequence record 134707 | PrhaB-yhaV
TCATGCTGGAGTTCTTCGCCCACCCCAGCTTCAAAAGCGATCCTCCGCGGCCCAAAGTGCCACCTGCATC
GATGGCCCCCGATGGTAGTGTGGGGTCTCCCCATGCGAGAGTAGGGAACTGCCAGGCATCAAATAAAACG
AAAGGCTCAGTCGAAAGACTGGGCCTTTCGTTTTATCTGTTGTTTGTCGGTGAACGCTCTCCTGAGTAGG
ACAAATCCGCCGGGAGCGGATTTGAACGTTGCGAAGCAACGGCCCGGAGGGTGGCGGGCAGGACGCCCGC
CATAAACTGCCAGGCATCAAATTAAGCAGAAGGCCATCCTGACGGATGGCCTTTTTGCGTGGCCAGTGCC
AAGCTTGCATGCCTGCAGCTGTCCGGAACTAGTCGAGGCCATGGTGGCCTCCTGATGTCGTCAACACGGC
GAAATAGTAATCACGAGGTCAGGTTCTTACCTTAAATTTTCGACGGAAAACCACGTAAAAAACGTCGATT
TTTCAAGATACAGCGTGAATTTTCAGGAAATGCGGTGAGCATCACATCACCACAATTCAGCAAATTGTGA
ACATCATCACGTTCATCTTTCCCTGGTTGCCAATGGCCCATTTTCCTGTCAGTAACGAGAAGGTCGCGAA
TTCAGGCGCTTTTTAGACTGGTCGTAATGAAATTCAGCAGGATCACCATATGGATTTTCCACAAAGGGTT
AATGGTTGGGCGCTATATGCTCATCCCTGTTTTCAGGAAACCTACGACGCTTTAGTTGCCGAAGTCGAGA
CATTAAAGGGAAAAGATCCTGAAAATTATCAGAGAAAAGCCGCCACAAAGTTATTGGCGGTAGTCCATAA
AGTGATTGAGGAGCATATCACGGTCAATCCATCATCACCGGCATTCCGTCATGGCAAGTCGTTAGGCTCT
GGGAAAAATAAAGACTGGTCACGGGTAAAATTTGGTGCTGGTCGTTATCGTCTCTTCTTTCGTTATAGTG
AAAAAGAGAAAGTCATCATTCTGGGATGGATGAACGATGAAAACACTCTGCGCACCTACGGTAAAAAAAC
AGATGCCTATACCGTATTCAGCAAAATGTTAAAAAGAGGACATCCTCCTGCCGACTGGGAAACCCTCACC
CGAGAAACAGAAGAAACCCATTGAGGATCCGCGAATTCTCATGTTTGACAGCTTATCACTGATCAGTGAA
TTAATGGCGATGACGCATCCTCACGATAATATCCGGGTAGGCGCAATCACTTTCGTCTCTACTCCGTTAC
AAAGCGAGGCTGGGTATTTCCCGGCCTTTCTGTTATCCGAAATCCACTGAAAGCACAGCGGCTGGCTGAG
GAGATAAATAATAAACGAGGGGCTGTATGCACAAAGCATCTTCTGTTGAGTTAAGAACGAGTATCGAGAT
GGCACATAGCCTTGCTCAAATTGGAATCAGGTTTGTGCCAATACCAGTAGAAACAGACGAAGAAGCTAGC
TTTGCACTGGATGGGGA
