>Addgene plasmid #73193 | pSLC-239 | addgene partial sequence | sequence record 151374 | Neo-F 5'-CGTTGGCTACCCGTGATATT-3'
GGCTGACCGCTTCCTCGTGCTTTACGGTATCGCCGCTCCCGATTCGCAGCGCATCGCCTTCTATCGCCTT
CTTGACGAGTTCTTCTGAGCGGGACTCTGGGGTTCGAAATGACCGACCAAGCGACGCCCAACCTGCCATC
ACGAGATTTCGATTCCACCGCCGCCTTCTATGAAAGGTTGGGCTTCGGAATCGTTTTCCGGGACGCCGGC
TGGATGATCCTCCAGCGCGGGGATCTCATGCTGGAGTTCTTCGCCCACCCCAGCTTCAAAAGCGATCCTC
CGCGGCCAAAGTGCCACCTGCATCGATGGCCCCCGATGGTAGTGTGGGGTCTCCCCATGCGAGAGTAGGG
AACTGCCAGGCATCAAATAAAACGAAAGGCTCAGTCGAAAGACTGGGCCTTTCGTTTTATCTGTTGTTTG
TCGGTGAACGCTCTCCTGAGTAGGACAAATCCGCCGGGAGCGGATTTGAACGTTGCGAAGCAACGGCCCG
GAGGGTGGCGGG
