>Addgene plasmid #73193 | pSLC-239 | addgene partial sequence | sequence record 151375 | pGP704-R 5'-aacaagccagggatgtaacg-3'
TCTCAAAGCAATTTTGAGTGACACAGGAACACTTAACGGCTGACATGGGAATTAGCCATGGTCCATATGA
ATATCCTCCTTAGTTCCTATTCCGAAGTTCCTATTCTCTAGAAAGTATAGGAACTTCAGAGCGATCCTGA
CGTCCCCATCCAGTGCAAAGCTAGCTTCTTCGTCTGTTTCTACTGGTATTGGCACAAACCTGATTCCAAT
TTGAGCAAGGCTATGTGCCATCTCGATACTCGTTCTTAACTCAACAGAAGATGCTTTGTGCATACAGCCC
CTCGTTTATTATTTATCTCCTCAGCCAGCCGCTGTGCTTTCAGTGGATTTCGGATAACAGAAAGGCCGGG
AAATACCCAGCCTCGCTTTGTAACGGAGTAGAGACGAAAGTGATTGCGCCTACCCGGATATTATCGTGAG
GATGCGTCATCGCCATTAATTCACTGATCAGTGATAAGCTGTCAAACATGAGAATTCGCGGATCCTCAAT
GGGTTTCTTCTGTTTCTCGGGTGAGGGTTTCCCAGTCGGCAGGAGGATGTCCTCTTTTTAACATTTTGCT
GAATACGGTATAGGCATCTGTTTTTTTACCGTAGGTGCGCAGAGTGTTTTCATCGTTCATCCATCCCAGA
ATGATGACTTTCTCTTTTTCACTATAACGAAAGAAGAGACGATAACGACCAGCACCAAATTTTACCCGTG
ACCAGTCTTTATTTTTCCCAGAGCCTAACGACTTGCCATGACGGAATGCCGGTGATGATGGATTGACCGT
GATATGCTCCTCAATCACTTTATGGACTACCGCCAATAACTTTGTGGCGGCTTTTCTCTGATAATTTTCA
GGATCTTTTCCCTTTAATGTCTCGACTTCGGCAACTAAAGCGTCGTAGGTTTCCTGAAAACAGGGATGAG
CATATAGCGCCCA
