>Addgene plasmid #73193 | pSLC-239 | addgene partial sequence | sequence record 152789 | rhaB-Fwd 5'-GTTCATCTTTCCCTGGTTGC-3'
GTCGCGAATTCAGGCGCTTTTTAGACTGGTCGTAATGAAATTCAGCAGGATCACCATATGGATTTTCCAC
AAAGGGTTAATGGTTGGGCGCTATATGCTCATCCCTGTTTTCAGGAAACCTACGACGCTTTAGTTGCCGA
AGTCGAGACATTAAAGGGAAAAGATCCTGAAAATTATCAGAGAAAAGCCGCCACAAAGTTATTGGCGGTA
GTCCATAAAGTGATTGAGGAGCATATCACGGTCAATCCATCATCACCGGCATTCCGTCATGGCAAGTCGT
TAGGCTCTGGGAAAAATAAAGACTGGTCACGGGTAAAATTTGGTGCTGGTCGTTATCGTCTCTTCTTTCG
TTATAGTGAAAAAGAGAAAGTCATCATTCTGGGATGGATGAACGATGAAAACACTCTGCGCACCTACGGT
AAAAAAACAGATGCCTATACCGTATTCAGCAAAATGTTAAAAAGAGGACATCCTCCTGCCGACTGGGAAA
CCCTCACCCGAGAAACAGAAGAAACCCATTGAGGATCCGCGAATTCTCATGTTTGACAGCTTATCACTGA
TCAGTGAATTAATGGCGATGACGCATCCTCACGATAATATCCGGGTAGGCGCAATCACTTTCGTCTCTAC
TCCGTTACAAAGCGAGGCTGGGTATTTCCCGGCCTTTCTGTTATCCGAAATCCACTGAAAGCACAGCGGC
TGGCTGAGGAGATAAATAATAAACGAGGGGCTGTATGCACAAAGCATCTTCTGTTGAGTTAAGAACGAGT
ATCGAGATGGCACATAGCCTTGCTCAAATTGGAATCAGGTTTGTGCCAATACCAGTAGAAACAGACGAAG
AAGCTAGCTTTGCACTGGATGGGGACGTCAGGATCGCTCTGAAGTTCCTATACTTTCTAGAGAATAGGAA
CTTCGGAATAGGAACTAAGGAGGATATTCATATGGACCATGGCTAATTCCCATGTCAGCCGTTAAGTGTT
CCTGTGTCACT
